Addgene plasmid #90047: LPhP-pHG165
Purpose: Constitutive expression of a chimeric LacI:PurR transcription repressor
Depositing lab: Liskin Swint-Kruse. Depositing organization: University of Kansas Medical Center. Publication: Comparing the functional roles of nonconserved sequence positions in homologous transcription repressors: implications for sequence/function analyses. Tungtur S, Meinhardt S, Swint-Kruse L. J Mol Biol. 2010 Jan 29;395(4):785-802. doi: 10.1016/j.jmb.2009.10.001. Epub 2009 Oct 8. PubMed 19818797.
Backbone
  Vector backbone: pHG165
  Backbone manufacturer: PMID: 3012611
  Vector type: Bacterial Expression
Growth in bacteria
  Bacterial resistance: Ampicillin, 100 μg/mL
  Growth temperature: 37°C
  Growth strain: DH5alpha
  Copy number: Low Copy
Gene/Insert
  Gene/Insert name: LPhP
  Species: Synthetic
  Promoter: Iq
  Cloning method: Ligation Independent Cloning
Terms and licenses: Academic/Nonprofit Terms; Industry Terms: Not Available to Industry
Depositor comments: E. coli LacI DNA binding domain, E. coli PurR linker region, and PurR regulatory domain . The start codon of these genes is GTG, which is an alternative MET start codon in E. coli.
How to cite: LPhP-pHG165 was a gift from Liskin Swint-Kruse (Addgene plasmid # 90047 ; http://n2t.net/addgene:90047 ; RRID:Addgene_90047)
