[The description below was written by a language model from this plasmid's Addgene catalogue record and pLannotate feature annotations shown in this document.]
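Description:
LPhP-pHG165 is a bacterial expression plasmid of about 4.7 kb, built on the pHG165 backbone, that constitutively produces a synthetic chimeric transcription repressor in E. coli. It replicates from a ColE1/pMB1-type origin. Although the automated annotation labels that origin generically as high-copy, the plasmid also carries the rop gene and the pBR322 bom (basis of mobility) region, which fits the low copy number given in the catalogue entry. Selection is by ampicillin, through a β-lactamase gene under its own promoter.

The insert, LPhP, joins the DNA-binding domain of E. coli LacI to the linker region and regulatory domain of E. coli PurR. The feature table annotates the roughly 1 kb open reading frame simply as purR, because most of the chimera is PurR-derived; the short N-terminal LacI portion is not marked separately. Translation begins at a GTG codon, an alternative start codon in E. coli. Transcription is driven by the lacIq promoter, a mutant lacI promoter in which a single base change raises expression about tenfold and gives steady, inducer-independent production of the repressor. The insert interrupts the backbone's lacZα cloning region, so lacZα and lacZ fragments remain on either side. A lac promoter, lac operator, CAP binding site and a short lacI fragment also remain, on the opposite strand.

With a LacI DNA-binding domain, the chimera would be expected to recognise lac operator sequences while its regulatory behaviour comes from the PurR domain. The associated work compares the functional roles of nonconserved sequence positions among homologous LacI/GalR-family repressors, which suggests the plasmid serves as a parent scaffold for such sequence–function studies.
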