Features (pLannotate 1.2.2; 15 found; start..end, strand, type, name):
    559..1419    -  CDS            AmpR: β-lactamase; bla; confers resistance to ampicillin, carbenicillin, and related antibiotics
   1420..1524    -  promoter       AmpR promoter: bla
   1641..1795    -  CDS            lacZα (fragment): LacZα fragment of β-galactosidase; lacZ fragment
   1835..1912    +  promoter       lacIq promoter: lacI (mutant); In the lacIq allele, a single base change in the promoter boosts expression of the lacI gene about 10-fold.
   1925..2941    +  CDS            purR: PURR_ECOLI - Experimental evidence at protein level: Swiss-Prot protein existence level 1. Is the main repressor of the genes involved in the de novo synthesis of purine nucleotides, regulating purB, purC, purEK, purF, purHD, purL, purMN and guaBA expression. In addition, it participates in the regulation or coregulation of genes involved in de novo pyrimidine nucleotide biosynthesis, salvage and uptake (pyrC, pyrD, carAB and codBA), and of several genes encoding enzymes necessary for nucleotide and polyamine biosynthesis (prsA, glyA, gcvTHP, speA, glnB). Binds to a 16-bp palindromic sequence
   2948..3150    +  CDS            lacZ (fragment): β-galactosidase; lacZ
   3150..3170    -  CDS            lacZα (fragment): LacZα fragment of β-galactosidase; lacZ fragment
   3190..3206    -  protein_bind   lac operator: The lac repressor binds to the lac operator to inhibit transcription in E. coli. This inhibition can be relieved by adding lactose or isopropyl-β-D-thiogalactopyranoside (IPTG). lac repressor encoded by lacI
   3214..3244    -  promoter       lac promoter: promoter for the E. coli lac operon
   3259..3280    -  protein_bind   CAP binding site: CAP binding activates transcription in the presence of cAMP. E. coli catabolite activator protein
   3293..3381    -  CDS            lacI (fragment): lac repressor; lacI; The lac repressor binds to the lac operator to inhibit transcription in E. coli. This inhibition can be relieved by adding lactose or isopropyl-β-D-thiogalactopyranoside (IPTG).
   3483..3863    -  CDS            YPB1_ECOLX: Protein predicted: Swiss-Prot protein existence level 4. From Escherichia coli.
   3880..4071    +  CDS            rop: Rop protein, which maintains plasmids at low copy number; rop
   4173..4313    +  misc_feature   bom: basis of mobility region from pBR322
   4499..388     -  rep_origin     ori (across the origin): high-copy-number ColE1/pMB1/pBR322/pUC origin of replication
>Addgene plasmid #90047 | LPhP-pHG165 | addgene full sequence | sequence record 178208 | Addgene NGS Result
ACGCTGTAGGTATCTCAGTTCGGTGTAGGTCGTTCGCTCCAAGCTGGGCTGTGTGCACGAACCCCCCGTT
CAGCCCGACCGCTGCGCCTTATCCGGTAACTATCGTCTTGAGTCCAACCCGGTAAGACACGACTTATCGC
CACTGGCAGCAGCCACTGGTAACAGGATTAGCAGAGCGAGGTATGTAGGCGGTGCTACAGAGTTCTTGAA
GTGGTGGCCTAACTACGGCTACACTAGAAGGACAGTATTTGGTATCTGCGCTCTGCTGAAGCCAGTTACC
TTCGGAAAAAGAGTTGGTAGCTCTTGATCCGGCAAACAAACCACCGCTGGTAGCGGTGGTTTTTTTGTTT
GCAAGCAGCAGATTACGCGCAGAAAAAAAGGATCTCAAGAAGATCCTTTGATCTTTTCTACGGGGTCTGA
CGCTCAGTGGAACGAAAACTCACGTTAAGGGATTTTGGTCATGAGATTATCAAAAAGGATCTTCACCTAG
ATCCTTTTAAATTAAAAATGAAGTTTTAAATCAATCTAAAGTATATATGAGTAAACTTGGTCTGACAGTT
ACCAATGCTTAATCAGTGAGGCACCTATCTCAGCGATCTGTCTATTTCGTTCATCCATAGTTGCCTGACT
CCCCGTCGTGTAGATAACTACGATACGGGAGGGCTTACCATCTGGCCCCAGTGCTGCAATGATACCGCGA
GACCCACGCTCACCGGCTCCAGATTTATCAGCAATAAACCAGCCAGCCGGAAGGGCCGAGCGCAGAAGTG
GTCCTGCAACTTTATCCGCCTCCATCCAGTCTATTAATTGTTGCCGGGAAGCTAGAGTAAGTAGTTCGCC
AGTTAATAGTTTGCGCAACGTTGTTGCCATTGCTACAGGCATCGTGGTGTCACGCTCGTCGTTTGGTATG
GCTTCATTCAGCTCCGGTTCCCAACGATCAAGGCGAGTTACATGATCCCCCATGTTGTGCAAAAAAGCGG
TTAGCTCCTTCGGTCCTCCGATCGTTGTCAGAAGTAAGTTGGCCGCAGTGTTATCACTCATGGTTATGGC
AGCACTGCATAATTCTCTTACTGTCATGCCATCCGTAAGATGCTTTTCTGTGACTGGTGAGTACTCAACC
AAGTCATTCTGAGAATAGTGTATGCGGCGACCGAGTTGCTCTTGCCCGGCGTCAATACGGGATAATACCG
CGCCACATAGCAGAACTTTAAAAGTGCTCATCATTGGAAAACGTTCTTCGGGGCGAAAACTCTCAAGGAT
CTTACCGCTGTTGAGATCCAGTTCGATGTAACCCACTCGTGCACCCAACTGATCTTCAGCATCTTTTACT
TTCACCAGCGTTTCTGGGTGAGCAAAAACAGGAAGGCAAAATGCCGCAAAAAAGGGAATAAGGGCGACAC
GGAAATGTTGAATACTCATACTCTTCCTTTTTCAATATTATTGAAGCATTTATCAGGGTTATTGTCTCAT
GAGCGGATACATATTTGAATGTATTTAGAAAAATAAACAAATAGGGGTTCCGCGCACATTTCCCCGAAAA
GTGCCACCTGACGTCTAAGAAACCATTATTATCATGACATTAACCTATAAAAATAGGCGTATCACGAGGC
CCTTTCGTCTTCAAGAATCCGTTAACGGCATTCGCCATTCAGGCTGCGCAACTGTTGGGAAGGGCGATCG
GTGCGGGCCTCTTCGCTATTACGCCAGCTGGCGAAAGGGGGATGTGCTGCAAGGCGATTAAGTTGGGTAA
CGCCAGGGTTTTCCCAGTCACGACGTTGTAAAACGACGGCCAGTGCCAAGCTTGGCTGCAGGTCGACGGA
TCCCCGGGAATTCCGACACCATCGAATGGTGCAAAACCTTTCGCGGTATGGCATGATAGCGCCCGGAAGA
GAGTCAATTCAGGGTGGTGAATGTGAAACCAGTAACGTTATACGATGTCGCAGAGTATGCCGGTGTCTCT
TATCAGACCGTTTCCCGCGTGGTGAACCAGGCCAGCCACGTTTCTGCGAAAACGCGGGAAAAAGTGGAAG
CGGCGATGGCGGAGCTCCACTACTCCCCTAGCGCGGTGGCGCGTAGCCTGGCGGTTAACCACACCAAGTC
TATCGGTTTGCTGGCGACCAGCAGCGAAGCGGCCTATTTTGCCGAGATCATTGAAGCAGTTGAAAAAAAT
TGCTTCCAGAAAGGTTACACCCTGATTCTGGGCAATGCGTGGAACAATCTTGAGAAACAGCGGGCTTATC
TGTCGATGATGGCGCAAAAACGCGTCGATGGTCTGCTGGTGATGTGTTCTGAGTACCCAGAGCCGTTGCT
GGCGATGCTGGAAGAGTATCGCCATATCCCAATGGTGGTCATGGACTGGGGTGAAGCAAAAGCTGACTTC
ACCGATGCGGTCATTGATAACGCGTTCGAAGGCGGCTACATGGCCGGGCGTTATCTGATTGAACGCGGTC
ACCGCGAAATCGGCGTCATCCCCGGCCCGCTGGAACGTAACACCGGCGCAGGCCGCCTTGCCGGTTTTAT
GAAGGCGATGGAAGAAGCGATGATCAAGGTGCCGGAAAGCTGGATTGTGCAGGGTGACTTTGAACCTGAA
TCCGGTTATCGCGCCATGCAGCAAATCCTGTCGCAGCCGCATCGCCCTACTGCCGTCTTCTGTGGTGGCG
ATATCATGGCAATGGGCGCACTTTGTGCTGCTGATGAAATGGGCCTGCGCGTCCCGCAGGATGTTTCGCT
GATCGGTTATGATAACGTGCGCAACGCGCGCTATTTTACGCCGGCGCTGACCACGATCCATCAGCCAAAA
GATTCGCTGGGTGAAACAGCGTTCAACATGCTGTTGGATCGTATCGTCAACAAACGTGAAGAACCGCAGT
CTATTGAAGTGCATCCGCGCTTGATTGAACGCCGCTCCGTGGCTGACGGCCCGTTCCGCGACTATCGTCG
TTAATAACCTGAGGCCGATACTGTCGTCGTCCCCTCAAACTGGCAGATGCACGGTTACGATGCGCCCATC
TACACCAACGTGACCTATCCCATTAGGTCAATCCGCCGTTTGTTCCCACGGAGAATCCGACGGGTTGTTA
CTCGCTCACATTTAATGTTGATGAAAGCTGGCTACAGGAAGGCCAGACGCGAATTATTTTTGATGGCGTT
GAATTCGTAATCATGGTCATAGCTGTTTCCTGTGTGAAATTGTTATCCGCTCACAATTCCACACAACATA
CGAGCCGGAAGCATAAAGTGTAAAGCCTGGGGTGCCTAATGAGTGAGCTAACTCACATTAATTGCGTTGC
GCTCACTGCCCGCTTTCCAGTCGGGAAACCTGTCGTGCCAGCTGCATTAATGAATCGGCCAACGCGCGGG
GAGAGGCGGTTTGCGTATTGGCCGTTAACGGCGGGCAGCGTTGGGTCCTGGCCACGGGTGCGCATGATCG
TGCTCCTGTCGTTGAGGACCCGGCTAGGCTGGCGGGGTTGCCTTACTGGTTAGCAGAATGAATCACCGAT
ACGCGAGCGAACGTGAAGCGACTGCTGCTGCAAAACGTCTGCGACCTGAGCAACAACATGAATGGTCTTC
GGTTTCCGTGTTTCGTAAAGTCTGGAAACGCGGAAGTCAGCGCCCTGCACCATTATGTTCCGGATCTGCA
TCGCAGGATGCTGCTGGCTACCCTGTGGAACACCTACATCTGTATTAACGAAGCGCTGGCATTGACCCTG
AGTGATTTTTCTCTGGTCCCGCCGCATCCATACCGCCAGTTGTTTACCCTCACAACGTTCCAGTAACCGG
GCATGTTCATCATCAGTAACCCGTATCGTGAGCATCCTCTCTCGTTTCATCGGTATCATTACCCCCATGA
ACAGAAATCCCCCTTACACGGAGGCATCAGTGACCAAACAGGAAAAAACCGCCCTTAACATGGCCCGCTT
TATCAGAAGCCAGACATTAACGCTTCTGGAGAAACTCAACGAGCTGGACGCGGATGAACAGGCAGACATC
TGTGAATCGCTTCACGACCACGCTGATGAGCTTTACCGCAGCTGCCTCGCGCGTTTCGGTGATGACGGTG
AAAACCTCTGACACATGCAGCTCCCGGAGACGGTCACAGCTTGTCTGTAAGCGGATGCCGGGAGCAGACA
AGCCCGTCAGGGCGCGTCAGCGGGTGTTGGCGGGTGTCGGGGCGCAGCCATGACCCAGTCACGTAGCGAT
AGCGGAGTGTATACTGGCTTAACTATGCGGCATCAGAGCAGATTGTACTGAGAGTGCACCATATGCGGTG
TGAAATACCGCACAGATGCGTAAGGAGAAAATACCGCATCAGGCGCTCTTCCGCTTCCTCGCTCACTGAC
TCGCTGCGCTCGGTCGTTCGGCTGCGGCGAGCGGTATCAGCTCACTCAAAGGCGGTAATACGGTTATCCA
CAGAATCAGGGGATAACGCAGGAAAGAACATGTGAGCAAAAGGCCAGCAAAAGGCCAGGAACCGTAAAAA
GGCCGCGTTGCTGGCGTTTTTCCATAGGCTCCGCCCCCCTGACGAGCATCACAAAAATCGACGCTCAAGT
CAGAGGTGGCGAAACCCGACAGGACTATAAAGATACCAGGCGTTTCCCCCTGGAAGCTCCCTCGTGCGCT
CTCCTGTTCCGACCCTGCCGCTTACCGGATACCTGTCCGCCTTTCTCCCTTCGGGAAGCGTGGCGCTTTC
TCATAGCTC
